>Addgene plasmid #82920 | pDONR223_TPK1_p.L185I | addgene full sequence | sequence record 162527 | Addgene NGS Result
GGCAGTTCCCTACTCTCGCGTTAACGCTAGCATGGATGTTTTCCCAGTCACGACGTTGTAAAACGACGGC
CAGTCTTAAGCTCGGGCCCCAAATAATGATTTTATTTTGACTGATAGTGACCTGTTCGTTGCAACAAATT
GATGAGCAATGCTTTTTTATAATGCCAACTTTGTACAAAAAAGTTGGCACCATGGAGCATGCCTTTACCC
CGTTGGAGCCCCTGCTTTCCACTGGGAATTTGAAGTACTGCCTTGTAATTCTTAATCAGCCTTTGGACAA
CTATTTTCGTCATCTTTGGAACAAAGCTCTTTTAAGAGCCTGTGCCGATGGAGGTGCCAACCGCTTATAT
GATATCACCGAAGGAGAGAGAGAAAGCTTTTTGCCTGAATTCATCAATGGAGACTTTGATTCTATTAGGC
CTGAAGTCAGAGAATACTATGCTACTAAGGGATGTGAGCTCATTTCAACTCCTGATCAAGACCACACTGA
CTTTACTAAGTGCCTTAAAATGCTCCAAAAGAAGATAGAAGAAAAAGACTTAAAGGTTGATGTGATCGTG
ACACTGGGAGGCCTTGCTGGGCGTTTTGACCAGATTATGGCATCTGTGAATACCTTGTTCCAAGCGACTC
ACATCACTCCTTTTCCAATTATAATAATCCAAGAGGAATCGCTGATCTACCTGCTCCAACCAGGAAAGCA
CAGGTTGCATGTAGACACTGGAATGGAGGGTGATTGGTGTGGCATTATTCCTGTTGGACAGCCTTGTATG
CAGGTTACAACCACAGGCCTCAAGTGGAACCTCACAAATGATGTGCTTGCTTTTGGAACATTGGTCAGTA
CTTCCAATACCTACGACGGGTCTGGTGTTGTGACTGTGGAAACTGACCACCCACTCCTCTGGACCATGGC
CATCAAAAGCTGATTGCCAACTTTCTTGTACAAAGTTGGCATTATAAGAAAGCATTGCTTATCAATTTGT
TGCAACGAACAGGTCACTATCAGTCAAAATAAAATCATTATTTGCCATCCAGCTGATATCCCCTATAGTG
AGTCGTATTACATGGTCATAGCTGTTTCCTGGCAGCTCTGGCCCGTGTCTCAAAATCTCTGATGTTACAT
TGCACAAGATAAAAATATATCATCATGCCTCCTCTAGACCAGCCAGGACAGAAATGCCTCGACTTCGCTG
CTACCCAAGGTTGCCGGGTGACGCACACCGTGGAAACGGATGAAGGCACGAACCCAGTGGACATAAGCCT
GTTCGGTTCGTAAGCTGTAATGCAAGTAGCGTATGCGCTCACGCAACTGGTCCAGAACCTTGACCGAACG
CAGCGGTGGTAACGGCGCAGTGGCGGTTTTCATGGCTTGTTATGACTGTTTTTTTGGGGTACAGTCTATG
CCTCGGGCATCCAAGCAGCAAGCGCGTTACGCCGTGGGTCGATGTTTGATGTTATGGAGCAGCAACGATG
TTACGCAGCAGGGCAGTCGCCCTAAAACAAAGTTAAACATTATGAGGGAAGCGGTGATCGCCGAAGTATC
GACTCAACTATCAGAGGTAGTTGGCGTCATCGAGCGCCATCTCGAACCGACGTTGCTGGCCGTACATTTG
TACGGCTCCGCAGTGGATGGCGGCCTGAAGCCACACAGTGATATTGATTTGCTGGTTACGGTGACCGTAA
GGCTTGATGAAACAACGCGGCGAGCTTTGATCAACGACCTTTTGGAAACTTCGGCTTCCCCTGGAGAGAG
CGAGATTCTCCGCGCTGTAGAAGTCACCATTGTTGTGCACGACGACATCATTCCGTGGCGTTATCCAGCT
AAGCGCGAACTGCAATTTGGAGAATGGCAGCGCAATGACATTCTTGCAGGTATCTTCGAGCCAGCCACGA
TCGACATTGATCTGGCTATCTTGCTGACAAAAGCAAGAGAACATAGCGTTGCCTTGGTAGGTCCAGCGGC
GGAGGAACTCTTTGATCCGGTTCCTGAACAGGATCTATTTGAGGCGCTAAATGAAACCTTAACGCTATGG
AACTCGCCGCCCGACTGGGCTGGCGATGAGCGAAATGTAGTGCTTACGTTGTCCCGCATTTGGTACAGCG
CAGTAACCGGCAAAATCGCGCCGAAGGATGTCGCTGCCGACTGGGCAATGGAGCGCCTGCCGGCCCAGTA
TCAGCCCGTCATACTTGAAGCTAGACAGGCTTATCTTGGACAAGAAGAAGATCGCTTGGCCTCGCGCGCA
GATCAGTTGGAAGAATTTGTCCACTACGTGAAAGGCGAGATCACCAAGGTAGTCGGCAAATAACCCTCGA
GCCACCCATGACCAAAATCCCTTAACGTGAGTTACGCGTCGTTCCACTGAGCGTCAGACCCCGTAGAAAA
GATCAAAGGATCTTCTTGAGATCCTTTTTTTCTGCGCGTAATCTGCTGCTTGCAAACAAAAAAACCACCG
CTACCAGCGGTGGTTTGTTTGCCGGATCAAGAGCTACCAACTCTTTTTCCGAAGGTAACTGGCTTCAGCA
GAGCGCAGATACCAAATACTGTTCTTCTAGTGTAGCCGTAGTTAGGCCACCACTTCAAGAACTCTGTAGC
ACCGCCTACATACCTCGCTCTGCTAATCCTGTTACCAGTGGCTGCTGCCAGTGGCGATAAGTCGTGTCTT
ACCGGGTTGGACTCAAGACGATAGTTACCGGATAAGGCGCAGCGGTCGGGCTGAACGGGGGGTTCGTGCA
CACAGCCCAGCTTGGAGCGAACGACCTACACCGAACTGAGATACCTACAGCGTGAGCTATGAGAAAGCGC
CACGCTTCCCGAAGGGAGAAAGGCGGACAGGTATCCGGTAAGCGGCAGGGTCGGAACAGGAGAGCGCACG
AGGGAGCTTCCAGGGGGAAACGCCTGGTATCTTTATAGTCCTGTCGGGTTTCGCCACCTCTGACTTGAGC
GTCGATTTTTGTGATGCTCGTCAGGGGGGCGGAGCCTATGGAAAAACGCCAGCAACGCGGCCTTTTTACG
GTTCCTGGCCTTTTGCTGGCCTTTTGCTCACATGTTCTTTCCTGCGTTATCCCCTGATTCTGTGGATAAC
CGTATTACCGCCTTTGAGTGAGCTGATACCGCTCGCCGCAGCCGAACGACCGAGCGCAGCGAGTCAGTGA
GCGAGGAAGCGGAAGAGCGCCCAATACGCAAACCGCCTCTCCCCGCGCGTTGGCCGATTCATTAATGCAG
CTGGCACGACAGGTTTCCCGACTGGAAAGCGGGCAGTGAGCGCAACGCAATTAATACGCGTACCGCTAGC
CAGGAAGAGTTTGTAGAAACGCAAAAAGGCCATCCGTCAGGATGGCCTTCTGCTTAGTTTGATGCCTGGC
AGTTTATGGCGGGCGTCCTGCCCGCCACCCTCCGGGCCGTTGCTTCACAACGTTCAAATCCGCTCCCGGC
GGATTTGTCCTACTCAGGAGAGCGTTCACCGACAAACAACAGATAAAACGAAAGGCCCAGTCTTCCGACT
GAGCCTTTCGTTTTATTTGATGCCT
Features (pLannotate 1.2.2; 12 found; start..end, strand, type, name):
     38..74      -  CDS            lacZα (fragment): LacZα fragment of β-galactosidase; lacZ fragment
     91..186     +  protein_bind   attL3: mutant version of attL; recombination site for the Gateway® LR reaction LR Clonase™
    192..920     +  CDS            TPK1: TPK1_HUMAN - Experimental evidence at protein level: Swiss-Prot protein existence level 1. Catalyzes the phosphorylation of thiamine to thiamine pyrophosphate. Can also catalyze the phosphorylation of pyrithiamine to pyrithiamine pyrophosphate. From Homo sapiens (Human).
    928..1023    -  protein_bind   attL3: mutant version of attL; recombination site for the Gateway® LR reaction LR Clonase™
   1042..1060    -  promoter       T7 promoter: promoter for bacteriophage T7 RNA polymerase
   1250..1273    +  promoter       Pc promoter (fragment): intI1 (promoter lies within the coding sequence); class 1 integron promoter
   1449..1505    +  CDS            GmR (fragment): gentamycin acetyltransferase; aacC1; confers resistance to gentamycin
   1512..2303    +  CDS            SmR: aminoglycoside adenylyltransferase (Murphy, 1985); aadA; confers resistance to spectinomycin and streptomycin
   2396..2984    +  rep_origin     ori: high-copy-number ColE1/pMB1/pBR322/pUC origin of replication
   3167..3259    +  CDS            lacI (fragment): lac repressor; lacI; The lac repressor binds to the lac operator to inhibit transcription in E. coli. This inhibition can be relieved by adding lactose or isopropyl-β-D-thiogalactopyranoside (IPTG).
   3314..3341    -  terminator     rrnB T2 terminator: transcription terminator T2 from the E. coli rrnB gene
   3473..3516    +  terminator     rrnB T1 terminator: Escherichia coli rrnB; transcription terminator T1 from the E. coli rrnB gene
