[The description below was written by a language model from this plasmid's Addgene catalogue record and pLannotate feature annotations shown in this document.]
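Description:
pDONR223_TPK1_p.L185I is a Gateway entry clone built on the Invitrogen pDONR223 backbone. It carries the human TPK1 open reading frame with an L185I substitution. TPK1 encodes thiamine pyrophosphokinase, the enzyme that phosphorylates thiamine to thiamine pyrophosphate. The sequenced plasmid is about 3.5 kb and is maintained in E. coli through a high-copy ColE1/pUC-type origin. Selection relies on the aadA (SmR) gene, which confers spectinomycin and streptomycin resistance and appears to be driven by a fragment of a class 1 integron Pc promoter annotated upstream. Short remnants of lacZα, lacI and a gentamicin resistance gene are also annotated; these are backbone fragments rather than functional genes. The rrnB T1 and T2 terminators lie upstream of the cloning region, where they typically insulate the insert from read-through transcription.

The TPK1 coding sequence sits between two attL recombination sites, both labelled attL3 by the automated annotation. These sites allow the ORF to be moved by LR Clonase recombination into any compatible Gateway destination vector. The record lists no promoter for the insert, so the plasmid is a shuttle and storage clone, not an expression construct. A T7 promoter lies beyond the downstream attL site and points back toward the insert on the opposite strand. The clone is in "closed" format, meaning a stop codon immediately follows the ORF. The protein can therefore carry N-terminal tags from a destination vector but not C-terminal fusions.

The construct belongs to the Target Accelerator Plasmid Collection, which was assembled in connection with high-throughput phenotyping of somatic mutations found in lung cancer. Its expected use is transfer of the variant allele into expression vectors for functional comparison with wild-type TPK1.
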