Addgene plasmid #82920: pDONR223_TPK1_p.L185I
Purpose: Gateway Donor vector containing TPK1, part of the Target Accelerator Plasmid Collection.
Depositing lab: Jesse Boehm & Matthew Meyerson & David Root. Depositing organization: Broad Institute. Publication: High-throughput Phenotyping of Lung Cancer Somatic Mutations. Berger AH, Brooks AN, Wu X, Shrestha Y, Chouinard C, Piccioni F, Bagul M, Kamburov A, Imielinski M, Hogstrom L, Zhu C, Yang X, Pantel S, Sakai R, Watson J, Kaplan N, Campbell JD, Singh S, Root DE, Narayan R, Natoli T, Lahr DL, Tirosh I, Tamayo P, Getz G, Wong B, Doench J, Subramanian A, Golub TR, Meyerson M, Boehm JS. Cancer Cell. 2016 Aug 8;30(2):214-28. doi: 10.1016/j.ccell.2016.06.022. Epub 2016 Jul 28. PubMed 27478040.
Backbone
  Vector backbone: pDONR223
  Backbone manufacturer: Invitrogen
  Vector type: Gateway Entry vector
Growth in bacteria
  Bacterial resistance: Spectinomycin, 50 μg/mL
  Growth temperature: 37°C
  Growth strain: DH5alpha
  Copy number: High Copy
Gene/Insert
  Gene/Insert name: TPK1
  Species: H. sapiens (human)
  Mutation: L185I
  GenBank ID: NM_022445
  Entrez Gene: TPK1 (a.k.a. HTPK1, PP20, THMD5)
  Promoter: None
  Cloning method: Gateway Cloning
  Sequencing primers: 5′ M13pUC-fwd; 3′ M13-Rev
Terms and licenses: Academic/Nonprofit Terms; Industry Terms: Not Available to Industry
Depositor comments: CLOSED (stop codon immediately follows insert)
How to cite: pDONR223_TPK1_p.L185I was a gift from Jesse Boehm & Matthew Meyerson & David Root (Addgene plasmid # 82920 ; http://n2t.net/addgene:82920 ; RRID:Addgene_82920)
