>Addgene plasmid #82920 | pDONR223_TPK1_p.L185I | depositor partial sequence | sequence record 162529 | Insert sequence
ATGGAGCATGCCTTTACCCCGTTGGAGCCCCTGCTTTCCACTGGGAATTTGAAGTACTGCCTTGTAATTC
TTAATCAGCCTTTGGACAACTATTTTCGTCATCTTTGGAACAAAGCTCTTTTAAGAGCCTGTGCCGATGG
AGGTGCCAACCGCTTATATGATATCACCGAAGGAGAGAGAGAAAGCTTTTTGCCTGAATTCATCAATGGA
GACTTTGATTCTATTAGGCCTGAAGTCAGAGAATACTATGCTACTAAGGGATGTGAGCTCATTTCAACTC
CTGATCAAGACCACACTGACTTTACTAAGTGCCTTAAAATGCTCCAAAAGAAGATAGAAGAAAAAGACTT
AAAGGTTGATGTGATCGTGACACTGGGAGGCCTTGCTGGGCGTTTTGACCAGATTATGGCATCTGTGAAT
ACCTTGTTCCAAGCGACTCACATCACTCCTTTTCCAATTATAATAATCCAAGAGGAATCGCTGATCTACC
TGCTCCAACCAGGAAAGCACAGGTTGCATGTAGACACTGGAATGGAGGGTGATTGGTGTGGCATTATTCC
TGTTGGACAGCCTTGTATGCAGGTTACAACCACAGGCCTCAAGTGGAACCTCACAAATGATGTGCTTGCT
TTTGGAACATTGGTCAGTACTTCCAATACCTACGACGGGTCTGGTGTTGTGACTGTGGAAACTGACCACC
CACTCCTCTGGACCATGGCCATCAAAAGCTGA
